>Addgene plasmid #215086 | TurboID-13x-EV | addgene full sequence | sequence record 429285 | Addgene NGS Result
CTGCAGCCTGAATATGGGCCAAACAGGATATCTGTGGTAAGCAGTTCCTGCCCCGGCTCAGGGCCAAGAA
CAGATGGAACAGCTGAATATGGGCCAAACAGGATATCTGTGGTAAGCAGTTCCTGCCCCGGCTCAGGGCC
AAGAACAGATGGTCCCCAGATGCGGTCCAGCCCTCAGCAGTTTCTAGAGAACCATCAGATGTTTCCAGGG
TGCCCCAAGGACCTGAAATGACCCTGTGCCTTATTTGAACTAACCAATCAGTTCGCTTCTCGCTTCTGTT
CGCGCGCTTCTGCTCCCCGAGCTCAATAAAAGAGCCCACAACCCCTCACTCGGGGCGCCAGTCCTCCGAT
TGACTGAGTCGCCCGGGTACCCGTGTATCCAATAAACCCTCTTGCAGTTGCATCCGACTTGTGGTCTCGC
TGTTCCTTGGGAGGGTCTCCTCTGAGTGATTGACTACCCGTCAGCGGGGGTCTTTCATTTGGGGGCTCGT
CCGGGATCGGGAGACCCCTGCCCAGGGACCACCGACCCACCACCGGGAGGCAAGCTGGCCAGCAACTTAT
CTGTGTCTGTCCGATTGTCTAGTGTCTATGACTGATTTTATGCGCCTGCGTCGGTACTAGTTAGCTAACT
AGCTCTGTATCTGGCGGACCCGTGGTGGAACTGACGAGTTCTGAACACCCGGCCGCAACCCTGGGAGACG
TCCCAGGGACTTTGGGGGCCGTTTTTGTGGCCCGACCTGAGGAAGGGAGTCGATGTGGAATCCGACCCCG
TCAGGATATGTGGTTCTGGTAGGAGACGAGAACCTAAAACAGTTCCCGCCTCCGTCTGAATTTTTGCTTT
CGGTTTGGAACCGAAGCCGCGCGTCTTGTCTGCTGCAGCGCTGCAGCATCGTTCTGTGTTGTCTCTGTCT
GACTGTGTTTCTGTATTTGTCTGAAAATTAGGGCCAGACTGTTACCACTCCCTTAAGTTTGACCTTAGGT
CACTGGAAAGATGTCGAGCGGATCGCTCACAACCAGTCGGTAGATGTCAAGAAGAGACGTTGGGTTACCT
TCTGCTCTGCAGAATGGCCAACCTTTAACGTCGGATGGCCGCGAGACGGCACCTTTAACCGAGACCTCAT
CACCCAGGTTAAGATCAAGGTCTTTTCACCTGGCCCGCATGGACACCCAGACCAGGTCCCCTACATCGTG
ACCTGGGAAGCCTTGGCTTTTGACCCCCCTCCCTGGGTCAAGCCCTTTGTACACCCTAAGCCTCCGCCTC
CTCTTCCTCCATCCGCCCCGTCTCTCCCCCTTGAACCTCCTCGTTCGACCCCGCCTCGATCCTCCCTTTA
TCCAGCCCTCACTCCTTCTCTAGGCGCCGGCCGGATCCCAGTGTGGTGGTACGTAGGAATTCGCGGCCGC
CACCATGTACCCGTATGATGTTCCGGATTACGCTGGCTATCCCTACGACGTGCCCGACTATGCCGGGTAC
CCCTATGACGTCCCAGACTACGCAGCTAGCAAAGACAATACTGTGCCTCTGAAGCTGATCGCTCTCCTGG
CTAATGGCGAGTTCCATAGTGGCGAACAGCTGGGAGAAACCCTGGGCATGTCCAGGGCCGCTATCAACAA
GCACATTCAGACTCTGCGCGACTGGGGCGTGGACGTGTTCACCGTGCCCGGAAAGGGCTACTCTCTGCCC
GAGCCTATCCCGCTGCTGAACGCTAAACAGATTCTGGGACAGCTGGACGGCGGGAGCGTGGCAGTCCTGC
CTGTGGTCGACTCCACCAATCAGTACCTGCTGGATCGAATCGGCGAGCTGAAGAGTGGGGATGCTTGCAT
TGCAGAATATCAGCAGGCAGGGAGAGGAAGCAGAGGGAGGAAATGGTTCTCTCCTTTTGGAGCTAACCTG
TACCTGAGTATGTTTTGGCGCCTGAAGCGGGGACCAGCAGCAATCGGCCTGGGCCCGGTCATCGGAATTG
TCATGGCAGAAGCGCTGCGAAAGCTGGGAGCAGACAAGGTGCGAGTCAAATGGCCCAATGACCTGTATCT
GCAGGATAGAAAGCTGGCAGGCATCCTGGTGGAGCTGGCCGGAATAACAGGCGATGCTGCACAGATCGTC
ATTGGCGCCGGGATTAACGTGGCTATGAGGCGCGTGGAGGAAAGCGTGGTCAATCAGGGCTGGATCACAC
TGCAGGAAGCAGGGATTAACCTGGACAGGAATACTCTGGCCGCTACGCTGATCCGAGAGCTGCGGGCAGC
CCTGGAACTGTTCGAGCAGGAAGGCCTGGCTCCATATCTGCCACGGTGGGAGAAGCTGGATAACTTCATC
AATAGACCCGTGAAGCTGATCATTGGGGACAAAGAGATTTTCGGGATTAGCCGGGGGATTGATAAACAGG
GAGCCCTGCTGCTGGAACAGGACGGAGTTATCAAACCCTGGATGGGCGGAGAAATCAGTCTGCGGTCTGC
CGAAAAGCTCGAGGGATCCGGTGGAGGCGGGTCTGGAGGCGGGGGTAGTGGCGGGGGTGGAAGCGGGGGT
GGAGGCGGGTCGGGTGGCGGAGGTAGCGGAGGCGGTGGAAGTGGAGGCGGTGGAAGTGGTGGAGGAGGTT
CTGGTGGCGGAGGTAGCGGTGGCGGAGGTAGCGGAGGCGGTGGAAGTGGTGGCGGAGGTAGCGGAGGCGG
TGGATCGGCGGGTTTAAACCGCTGAGTCGACCCTGTGGAATGTGTGTCAGTTAGGGTGTGGAAAGTCCCC
AGGCTCCCCAGCAGGCAGAAGTATGCAAAGCATGCATCTCAATTAGTCAGCAACCAGGTGTGGAAAGTCC
CCAGGCTCCCCAGCAGGCAGAAGTATGCAAAGCATGCATCTCAATTAGTCAGCAACCATAGTCCCGCCCC
TAACTCCGCCCATCCCGCCCCTAACTCCGCCCAGTTCCGCCCATTCTCCGCCCCATGGCTGACTAATTTT
TTTTATTTATGCAGAGGCCGAGGCCGCCTCGGCCTCTGAGCTATTCCAGAAGTAGTGAGGAGGCTTTTTT
GGAGGCCTAGGCTTTTGCAAAAAGCTTACCATGACCGAGTACAAGCCCACGGTGCGCCTCGCCACCCGCG
ACGACGTCCCCAGGGCCGTACGCACCCTCGCCGCCGCGTTCGCCGACTACCCCGCCACGCGCCACACCGT
CGATCCGGACCGCCACATCGAGCGGGTCACCGAGCTGCAAGAACTCTTCCTCACGCGCGTCGGGCTCGAC
ATCGGCAAGGTGTGGGTCGCGGACGACGGCGCCGCGGTGGCGGTCTGGACCACGCCGGAGAGCGTCGAAG
CGGGGGCGGTGTTCGCCGAGATCGGCCCGCGCATGGCCGAGTTGAGCGGTTCCCGGCTGGCCGCGCAGCA
ACAGATGGAAGGCCTCCTGGCGCCGCACCGGCCCAAGGAGCCCGCGTGGTTCCTGGCCACCGTCGGCGTC
TCGCCCGACCACCAGGGCAAGGGTCTGGGCAGCGCCGTCGTGCTCCCCGGAGTGGAGGCGGCCGAGCGCG
CCGGGGTGCCCGCCTTCCTGGAGACCTCCGCGCCCCGCAACCTCCCCTTCTACGAGCGGCTCGGCTTCAC
CGTCACCGCCGACGTCGAGGTGCCCGAAGGACCGCGCACCTGGTGCATGACCCGCAAGCCCGGTGCCTGA
CGCCCGCCCCACGACCCGCAGCGCCCGACCGAAAGGAGCGCACGACCCCATGCATCGATAAAATAAAAGA
TTTTATTTAGTCTCCAGAAAAAGGGGGGAATGAAAGACCCCACCTGTAGGTTTGGCAAGCTAGCTTAAGT
AACGCCATTTTGCAAGGCATGGAAAAATACATAACTGAGAATAGAGAAGTTCAGATCAAGGTCAGGAACA
GATGGAACAGCTGAATATGGGCCAAACAGGATATCTGTGGTAAGCAGTTCCTGCCCCGGCTCAGGGCCAA
GAACAGATGGAACAGCTGAATATGGGCCAAACAGGATATCTGTGGTAAGCAGTTCCTGCCCCGGCTCAGG
GCCAAGAACAGATGGTCCCCAGATGCGGTCCAGCCCTCAGCAGTTTCTAGAGAACCATCAGATGTTTCCA
GGGTGCCCCAAGGACCTGAAATGACCCTGTGCCTTATTTGAACTAACCAATCAGTTCGCTTCTCGCTTCT
GTTCGCGCGCTTCTGCTCCCCGAGCTCAATAAAAGAGCCCACAACCCCTCACTCGGGGCGCCAGTCCTCC
GATTGACTGAGTCGCCCGGGTACCCGTGTATCCAATAAACCCTCTTGCAGTTGCATCCGACTTGTGGTCT
CGCTGTTCCTTGGGAGGGTCTCCTCTGAGTGATTGACTACCCGTCAGCGGGGGTCTTTCACATGCAGCAT
GTATCAAAATTAATTTGGTTTTTTTTCTTAAGTATTTACATTAAATGGCCATAGTTGCATTAATGAATCG
GCCAACGCGCGGGGAGAGGCGGTTTGCGTATTGGGCGCTCTTCCGCTTCCTCGCTCACTGACTCGCTGCG
CTCGGTCGTTCGGCTGCGGCGAGCGGTATCAGCTCACTCAAAGGCGGTAATACGGTTATCCACAGAATCA
GGGGATAACGCAGGAAAGAACATGTGAGCAAAAGGCCAGCAAAAGGCCAGGAACCGTAAAAAGGCCGCGT
TGCTGGCGTTTTTCCATAGGCTCCGCCCCCCTGACGAGCATCACAAAAATCGACGCTCAAGTCAGAGGTG
GCGAAACCCGACAGGACTATAAAGATACCAGGCGTTTCCCCCTGGAAGCTCCCTCGTGCGCTCTCCTGTT
CCGACCCTGCCGCTTACCGGATACCTGTCCGCCTTTCTCCCTTCGGTAAGCGTGGCGCTTTCTCATAGCT
CACGCTGTAGGTATCTCAGTTCGGTGTAGGTCGTTCGCTCCAAGCTGGGCTGTGTGCACGAACCCCCCGT
TCAGCCCGACCGCTGCGCCTTATCCGGTAACTATCGTCTTGAGTCCAACCCGGTAAGACACGACTTATCG
CCACTGGCAGCAGCCACTGGTAACAGGATTAGCAGAGCGAGGTATGTAGGCGGTGCTACAGAGTTCTTGA
AGTGGTGGCCTAACTACGGCTACACTAGAAGAACAGTATTTGGTATCTGCGCTCTGCTGAAGCCAGTTAC
CTTCGGAAAAAGAGTTGGTAGCTCTTGATCCGGCAAACAAACCACCGCTGGTAGCGGTGGTTTTTTTGTT
TGCAAGCAGCAGATTACGCGCAGAAAAAAAGGATCTCAAGAAGATCCTTTGATCTTTTCTACGGGGTCTG
ACGCTCAGTGGAACGAAAACTCACGTTAAGGGATTTTGGTCATGAGATTATCAAAAAGGATCTTCACCTA
GATCCTTTTGCGGCCGCAAATCAATCTAAAGTATATATGAGTAAACTTGGTCTGACAGTTACCAATGCTT
AATCAGTGAGGCACCTATCTCAGCGATCTGTCTATTTCGTTCATCCATAGTTGCCTGACTCCCCGTCGTG
TAGATAACTACGATACGGGAGGGCTTACCATCTGGCCCCAGTGCTGCAATGATACCGCGAGACCCACGCT
CACCGGCTCCAGATTTATCAGCAATAAACCAGCCAGCCGGAAGGGCCGAGCGCAGAAGTGGTCCTGCAAC
TTTATCCGCCTCCATCCAGTCTATTAATTGTTGCCGGGAAGCTAGAGTAAGTAGTTCGCCAGTTAATAGT
TTGCGCAACGTTGTTGCCATTGCTACAGGCATCGTGGTGTCACGCTCGTCGTTTGGTATGGCTTCATTCA
GCTCCGGTTCCCAACGATCAAGGCGAGTTACATGATCCCCCATGTTGTGCAAAAAAGCGGTTAGCTCCTT
CGGTCCTCCGATCGTTGTCAGAAGTAAGTTGGCCGCAGTGTTATCACTCATGGTTATGGCAGCACTGCAT
AATTCTCTTACTGTCATGCCATCCGTAAGATGCTTTTCTGTGACTGGTGAGTACTCAACCAAGTCATTCT
GAGAATAGTGTATGCGGCGACCGAGTTGCTCTTGCCCGGCGTCAATACGGGATAATACCGCGCCACATAG
CAGAACTTTAAAAGTGCTCATCATTGGAAAACGTTCTTCGGGGCGAAAACTCTCAAGGATCTTACCGCTG
TTGAGATCCAGTTCGATGTAACCCACTCGTGCACCCAACTGATCTTCAGCATCTTTTACTTTCACCAGCG
TTTCTGGGTGAGCAAAAACAGGAAGGCAAAATGCCGCAAAAAAGGGAATAAGGGCGACACGGAAATGTTG
AATACTCATACTCTTCCTTTTTCAATATTATTGAAGCATTTATCAGGGTTATTGTCTCATGAGCGGATAC
ATATTTGAATGTATTTAGAAAAATAAACAAATAGGGGTTCCGCGCACATTTCCCCGAAAAGTGCCAC
Features (pLannotate 1.2.2; 12 found; start..end, strand, type, name):
      8..477     +  LTR            LTR: long terminal repeat from Moloney murine leukemia virus
    601..875     +  misc_feature   MESV Ψ (fragment): packaging signal of murine embryonic stem cell virus
    942..1358    +  CDS            gag (truncated): truncated Moloney murine leukemia virus (MMLV) gag gene lacking the start codon
   1501..2457    +  CDS            TurboID: mutant of the E. coli biotin ligase BioID engineered for improved catalytic efficiency (Branon et al., 2018)
   2702..3031    +  promoter       SV40 promoter: SV40 enhancer and early promoter
   3041..3640    +  CDS            PuroR: puromycin N-acetyltransferase; pac from Streptomyces alboniger; confers resistance to puromycin
   3739..3860    +  LTR            3' LTR (ΔU3) (fragment): self-inactivating 3' long terminal repeat (LTR) from Moloney murine leukemia virus
   3861..4330    +  LTR            LTR: long terminal repeat from Moloney murine leukemia virus
   4396..4448    -  CDS            lacI (fragment): lac repressor; lacI; The lac repressor binds to the lac operator to inhibit transcription in E. coli. This inhibition can be relieved by adding lactose or isopropyl-β-D-thiogalactopyranoside (IPTG).
   4631..5219    -  rep_origin     ori: high-copy-number ColE1/pMB1/pBR322/pUC origin of replication
   5379..6239    -  CDS            AmpR: β-lactamase; bla; confers resistance to ampicillin, carbenicillin, and related antibiotics
   6240..6344    -  promoter       AmpR promoter: bla
