[The description below was written by a language model from this plasmid's Addgene catalogue record and pLannotate feature annotations shown in this document.]
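Description:
TurboID-13x-EV is a pBABE-based gammaretroviral vector for stable expression of the promiscuous biotin ligase TurboID in mammalian cells. It is propagated in E. coli through a high-copy ColE1/pUC-type origin and an ampicillin resistance gene (β-lactamase with its own bla promoter). The retroviral portion is flanked by Moloney murine leukemia virus long terminal repeats and carries a packaging signal (annotated as a fragment of the MESV Ψ) followed by a truncated gag segment lacking its start codon, which extends the packaging region. This lets the transcript be encapsidated when viral proteins are supplied in trans by a packaging cell line. The annotation tool also flags a short self-inactivating ΔU3 LTR fragment directly abutting the full 3' LTR. This is most likely an overlapping match to the same LTR region rather than evidence of a self-inactivating design, since the record lists the LTR as the promoter.

The payload is the TurboID coding sequence, an engineered E. coli BirA variant with improved catalytic efficiency for proximity labeling. It is transcribed from the 5' LTR and carries a C-terminal "13x" linker according to the catalogue entry. The linker itself is not separately annotated in the feature table, and its composition is not stated. Downstream, an SV40 enhancer/early promoter drives puromycin N-acetyltransferase, allowing selection of transduced cells with puromycin. The "EV" in the name suggests an empty-vector form, expressing TurboID plus linker without a fused bait protein. Such a construct would typically serve as the background control for proximity biotinylation experiments, or as a parent for building bait fusions, though the record states only that it expresses TurboID-13x linker in mammalian cells.
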