Addgene plasmid #215086: TurboID-13x-EV
Purpose: Expresses TurboID-13x[linker] in mammalian cells from a retroviral vector.
Depositing lab: Michele Pagano. Depositing organization: NYU Grossman School of Medicine. Publication: CDK-independent role of D-type cyclins in regulating DNA mismatch repair. Rona G, Miwatani-Minter B, Zhang Q, Goldberg HV, Kerzhnerman MA, Howard JB, Simoneschi D, Lane E, Hobbs JW, Sassani E, Wang AA, Keegan S, Laverty DJ, Piett CG, Pongor LS, Xu ML, Andrade J, Thomas A, Sicinski P, Askenazi M, Ueberheide B, Fenyo D, Nagel ZD, Pagano M. Mol Cell. 2024 Feb 29:S1097-2765(24)00129-1. doi: 10.1016/j.molcel.2024.02.010. PubMed 38458201.
Backbone
  Vector backbone: pBABE
  Vector type: Mammalian Expression, Retroviral
  Selectable markers: Puromycin
Growth in bacteria
  Bacterial resistance: Ampicillin, 100 μg/mL
  Growth temperature: 37°C
  Growth strain: NEB Stable
  Copy number: High Copy
Gene/Insert
  Gene/Insert name: TurboID (alt name: BirA)
  Entrez Gene: birA (a.k.a. b3973, ECK3965, bioR, dhbB)
  Promoter: LTR
  Tag / fusion protein: 13x [linker] (C terminal on insert)
  Cloning method: Unknown
  Sequencing primers: 5′ pBABE 5'; 3′ pBABE 3'
Terms and licenses: Academic/Nonprofit Terms; Industry Terms: Not Available to Industry
How to cite: TurboID-13x-EV was a gift from Michele Pagano (Addgene plasmid # 215086 ; http://n2t.net/addgene:215086 ; RRID:Addgene_215086)
